>Addgene plasmid #220743 | pGAL4-sfGFP(1-157) | addgene full sequence | sequence record 435542 | Addgene NGS Result
GACGGATCGGGAGATCTCCCGATCCCCTATGGTGCACTCTCAGTACAATCTGCTCTGATGCCGCATAGTT
AAGCCAGTATCTGCTCCCTGCTTGTGTGTTGGAGGTCGCTGAGTAGTGCGCGAGCAAAATTTAAGCTACA
ACAAGGCAAGGCTTGACCGACAATTGCATGAAGAATCTGCTTAGGGTTAGGCGTTTTGCGCTGCTTCGCG
ATGTACGGGCCAGATATACGCGTTGACATTGATTATTGACTAGTTATTAATAGTAATCAATTACGGGGTC
ATTAGTTCATAGCCCATATATGGAGTTCCGCGTTACATAACTTACGGTAAATGGCCCGCCTGGCTGACCG
CCCAACGACCCCCGCCCATTGACGTCAATAATGACGTATGTTCCCATAGTAACGCCAATAGGGACTTTCC
ATTGACGTCAATGGGTGGAGTATTTACGGTAAACTGCCCACTTGGCAGTACATCAAGTGTATCATATGCC
AAGTACGCCCCCTATTGACGTCAATGACGGTAAATGGCCCGCCTGGCATTATGCCCAGTACATGACCTTA
TGGGACTTTCCTACTTGGCAGTACATCTACGTATTAGTCATCGCTATTACCATGGTGATGCGGTTTTGGC
AGTACATCAATGGGCGTGGATAGCGGTTTGACTCACGGGGATTTCCAAGTCTCCACCCCATTGACGTCAA
TGGGAGTTTGTTTTGGCACCAAAATCAACGGGACTTTCCAAAATGTCGTAACAACTCCGCCCCATTGACG
CAAATGGGCGGTAGGCGTGTACGGTGGGAGGTCTATATAAGCAGAGCTCTCTGGCTAACTAGAGAACCCA
CTGCTTACTGGCTTATCGAAATTAATACGACTCACTATAGGGAGACCCAAGCTGGCTAGTTAAGCTTGGT
ACCATGAAGCTACTGTCTTCTATCGAACAAGCATGCGATATTTGCCGACTTAAAAAGCTCAAGTGCTCCA
AAGAAAAACCGAAGTGCGCCAAGTGTCTGAAGAACAACTGGGAGTGTCGCTACTCTCCCAAAACCAAAAG
GTCTCCGCTGACTAGGGCACATCTGACAGAAGTGGAATCAAGGCTAGAAAGACTGGAACAGCTATTTCTA
CTGATTTTTCCTCGAGAAGACCTTGACATGATTTTGAAAATGGATTCTTTACAGGATATAAAAGCATTGT
TAACAGGATTATTTGTACAAGATAATGTGAATAAAGATGCCGTCACAGATAGATTGGCTTCAGTGGAGAC
TGATATGCCTCTAACATTGAGACAGCATAGAATAAGTGCGACATCATCATCGGAAGAGAGTAGTAACAAA
GGTCAAAGACAGTTGACTGTATCGGGTGGAGGATCCGGAGGTGGTGGATCAGGAGGAGGCGGCCGCGTGA
GCAAGGGCGAGGAGCTGTTCACCGGGGTGGTGCCCATCCTGGTCGAGCTGGACGGCGACGTAAACGGCCA
CAAGTTCAGCGTGCGCGGCGAGGGCGAGGGCGATGCCACCAACGGCAAGCTGACCCTGAAGTTCATCTGC
ACCACCGGCAAGCTGCCCGTGCCCTGGCCCACCCTCGTGACCACCCTGACCTACGGCGTGCAGTGCTTCA
GCCGCTACCCCGACCACATGAAGCGCCACGACTTCTTCAAGTCCGCCATGCCCGAAGGCTACGTCCAGGA
GCGCACCATCAGCTTCAAGGACGACGGCACCTACAAGACCCGCGCCGAGGTGAAGTTCGAGGGCGACACC
CTGGTGAACCGCATCGAGCTGAAGGGCATCGACTTCAAGGAGGACGGCAACATCCTGGGGCACAAGCTGG
AGTACAACTTCAACAGCCACAACGTCTATATCACCGCCGACAAGCAGTAATCTAGAGGGCCCTTCGAACA
AAAACTCATCTCAGAAGAGGATCTGAATATGCATACCGGTCATCATCACCATCACCATTGAGTTTAAACC
CGCTGATCAGCCTCGACTGTGCCTTCTAGTTGCCAGCCATCTGTTGTTTGCCCCTCCCCCGTGCCTTCCT
TGACCCTGGAAGGTGCCACTCCCACTGTCCTTTCCTAATAAAATGAGGAAATTGCATCGCATTGTCTGAG
TAGGTGTCATTCTATTCTGGGGGGTGGGGTGGGGCAGGACAGCAAGGGGGAGGATTGGGAAGACAATAGC
AGGCATGCTGGGGATGCGGTGGGCTCTATGGCTTCTGAGGCGGAAAGAACCAGCTGGGGCTCTAGGGGGT
ATCCCC
[124 nt withheld, positions 2247-2370]
C
[91 nt withheld, positions 2372-2462]
A
[49 nt withheld, positions 2464-2512]
CCTTTGACGTTGGAGTCCACGTTCTTT
[37 nt withheld, positions 2540-2576]
ACCCTATCTCGGTCTATTCTTTTGATTTATAAGGGATTTTGCCGATTTCGGCCTATTGGTTAAAAAATGA
GCTGATTTAACAAAAATTTAACGCGAATTAATTCTGTGGAATGTGTGTCAGTTAGGGTGTGGAAAGTCCC
CAGGCTCCCCAGCAGGCAGAAGTATGCAAAGCATGCATCTCAATTAGTCAGCAACCAGGTGTGGAAAGTC
CCCAGGCTCCCCAGCAGGCAGAAGTATGCAAAGCATGCATCTCAATTAGTCAGCAACCATAGTCCCGCCC
CTAACTCCGCCCATCCCGCCCCTAACTCCGCCCAGTTCCGCCCATTCTCCGCCCCATGGCTGACTAATTT
TTTTTATTTATGCAGAGGCCGAGGCCGCCTCTGCCTCTGAGCTATTCCAGAAGTAGTGAGGAGGCTTTTT
TGGAGGCCTAGGCTTTTGCAAAAAGCTCCCGGGAGCTTGTATATCCATTTTCGGATCTGATCAGCACGTG
TTGACAATTAATCATCGGCATAGTATATCGGCATAGTATAATACGACAAGGTGAGGAACTAAACCATGGC
CAAGTTGACCAGTGCCGTTCCGGTGCTCACCGCGCGCGACGTCGCCGGAGCGGTCGAGTTCTGGACCGAC
CGGCTCGGGTTCTCCCGGGACTTCGTGGAGGACGACTTCGCCGGTGTGGTCCGGGACGACGTGACCCTGT
TCATCAGCGCGGTCCAGGACCAGGTGGTGCCGGACAACACCCTGGCCTGGGTGTGGGTGCGCGGCCTGGA
CGAGCTGTACGCCGAGTGGTCGGAGGTCGTGTCCACGAACTTCCGGGACGCCTCCGGGCCGGCCATGACC
GAGATCGGCGAGCAGCCGTGGGGGCGGGAGTTCGCCCTGCGCGACCCGGCCGGCAACTGCGTGCACTTCG
TGGCCGAGGAGCAGGACTGACACGTGCTACGAGATTTCGATTCCACCGCCGCCTTCTATGAAAGGTTGGG
CTTCGGAATCGTTTTCCGGGACGCCGGCTGGATGATCCTCCAGCGCGGGGATCTCATGCTGGAGTTCTTC
GCCCACCCCAACTTGTTTATTGCAGCTTATAATGGTTACAAATAAAGCAATAGCATCACAAATTTCACAA
ATAAAGCATTTTTTTCACTGCATTCTAGTTGTGGTTTGTCCAAACTCATCAATGTATCTTATCATGTCTG
TATACCGTCGACCTCTAGCTAGAGCTTGGCGTAATCATGGTCATAGCTGTTTCCTGTGTGAAATTGTTAT
CCGCTCACAATTCCACACAACATACGAGCCGGAAGCATAAAGTGTAAAGCCTGGGGTGCCTAATGAGTGA
GCTAACTCACATTAATTGCGTTGCGCTCACTGCCCGCTTTCCAGTCGGGAAACCTGTCGTGCCAGCTGCA
TTAATGAATCGGCCAACGCGCGGGGAGAGGCGGTTTGCGTATTGGGCGCTCTTCCGCTTCCTCGCTCACT
GACTCGCTGCGCTCGGTCGTTCGGCTGCGGCGAGCGGTATCAGCTCACTCAAAGGCGGTAATACGGTTAT
CCACAGAATCAGGGGATAACGCAGGAAAGAACATGTGAGCAAAAGGCCAGCAAAAGGCCAGGAACCGTAA
AAAGGCCGCGTTGCTGGCGTTTTTCCATAGGCTCCGCCCCCCTGACGAGCATCACAAAAATCGACGCTCA
AGTCAGAGGTGGCGAAACCCGACAGGACTATAAAGATACCAGGCGTTTCCCCCTGGAAGCTCCCTCGTGC
GCTCTCCTGTTCCGACCCTGCCGCTTACCGGATACCTGTCCGCCTTTCTCCCTTCGGGAAGCGTGGCGCT
TTCTCATAGCTCACGCTGTAGGTATCTCAGTTCGGTGTAGGTCGTTCGCTCCAAGCTGGGCTGTGTGCAC
GAACCCCCCGTTCAGCCCGACCGCTGCGCCTTATCCGGTAACTATCGTCTTGAGTCCAACCCGGTAAGAC
ACGACTTATCGCCACTGGCAGCAGCCACTGGTAACAGGATTAGCAGAGCGAGGTATGTAGGCGGTGCTAC
AGAGTTCTTGAAGTGGTGGCCTAACTACGGCTACACTAGAAGAACAGTATTTGGTATCTGCGCTCTGCTG
AAGCCAGTTACCTTCGGAAAAAGAGTTGGTAGCTCTTGATCCGGCAAACAAACCACCGCTGGTAGCGGTG
GTTTTTTTGTTTGCAAGCAGCAGATTACGCGCAGAAAAAAAGGATCTCAAGAAGATCCTTTGATCTTTTC
TACGGGGTCTGACGCTCAGTGGAACGAAAACTCACGTTAAGGGATTTTGGTCATGAGATTATCAAAAAGG
ATCTTCACCTAGATCCTTTTAAATTAAAAATGAAGTTTTAAATCAATCTAAAGTATATATGAGTAAACTT
GGTCTGACAGTTACCAATGCTTAATCAGTGAGGCACCTATCTCAGCGATCTGTCTATTTCGTTCATCCAT
AGTTGCCTGACTCCCCGTCGTGTAGATAACTACGATACGGGAGGGCTTACCATCTGGCCCCAGTGCTGCA
ATGATACCGCGAGACCCACGCTCACCGGCTCCAGATTTATCAGCAATAAACCAGCCAGCCGGAAGGGCCG
AGCGCAGAAGTGGTCCTGCAACTTTATCCGCCTCCATCCAGTCTATTAATTGTTGCCGGGAAGCTAGAGT
AAGTAGTTCGCCAGTTAATAGTTTGCGCAACGTTGTTGCCATTGCTACAGGCATCGTGGTGTCACGCTCG
TCGTTTGGTATGGCTTCATTCAGCTCCGGTTCCCAACGATCAAGGCGAGTTACATGATCCCCCATGTTGT
GCAAAAAAGCGGTTAGCTCCTTCGGTCCTCCGATCGTTGTCAGAAGTAAGTTGGCCGCAGTGTTATCACT
CATGGTTATGGCAGCACTGCATAATTCTCTTACTGTCATGCCATCCGTAAGATGCTTTTCTGTGACTGGT
GAGTACTCAACCAAGTCATTCTGAGAATAGTGTATGCGGCGACCGAGTTGCTCTTGCCCGGCGTCAATAC
GGGATAATACCGCGCCACATAGCAGAACTTTAAAAGTGCTCATCATTGGAAAACGTTCTTCGGGGCGAAA
ACTCTCAAGGATCTTACCGCTGTTGAGATCCAGTTCGATGTAACCCACTCGTGCACCCAACTGATCTTCA
GCATCTTTTACTTTCACCAGCGTTTCTGGGTGAGCAAAAACAGGAAGGCAAAATGCCGCAAAAAAGGGAA
TAAGGGCGACACGGAAATGTTGAATACTCATACTCTTCCTTTTTCAATATTATTGAAGCATTTATCAGGG
TTATTGTCTCATGAGCGGATACATATTTGAATGTATTTAGAAAAATAAACAAATAGGGGTTCCGCGCACA
TTTCCCCGAAAAGTGCCACCTGACGTC
Features (pLannotate 1.2.2; 22 found; start..end, strand, type, name):
     28..80      -  misc_feature   bom (fragment): basis of mobility region from pBR322
    235..614     +  enhancer       CMV enhancer: human cytomegalovirus immediate early enhancer
    615..818     +  promoter       CMV promoter: human cytomegalovirus (CMV) immediate early promoter
    814..847     +  LTR            5' LTR (truncated) (fragment): truncated 5' long terminal repeat (LTR) from HIV-1
    863..881     +  promoter       T7 promoter: promoter for bacteriophage T7 RNA polymerase
    914..1354    +  CDS            GAL4 DNA binding domain: DNA binding domain of the GAL4 transcriptional activator; Saccharomyces cerevisiae GAL4 (truncated)
   1397..1867    +  CDS            superfolder GFP (fragment): GFP variant that folds robustly even when fused to poorly folded proteins (Pédelacq et al., 2006) mammalian codon-optimized
   1977..2201    +  polyA_signal   bGH poly(A) signal: bovine growth hormone polyadenylation signal
   2205..2226    +  promoter       SV40 promoter (fragment): SV40 enhancer and early promoter
   2247..2675    +  rep_origin     f1 ori (sequence partly withheld): f1 bacteriophage origin of replication; arrow indicates direction of (+) strand synthesis
   2689..3018    +  promoter       SV40 promoter: SV40 enhancer and early promoter
   3066..3113    +  promoter       EM7 promoter: synthetic bacterial promoter&nbsp
   3132..3506    +  CDS            BleoR: antibiotic-binding protein; Sh ble from Streptoalloteichus hindustanus; confers resistance to bleomycin, phleomycin, and Zeocin™
   3516..3641    +  CDS            ble (fragment): BLE_KLEPN - Experimental evidence at protein level: Swiss-Prot protein existence level 1. Binding protein with a strong affinity to the bleomycin family of antibiotics. Binds to CL990; an antimitotic-antibiotic compound. From Klebsiella pneumoniae.
   3636..3757    +  polyA_signal   SV40 poly(A) signal: SV40 polyadenylation signal
   3830..3846    -  protein_bind   lac operator: The lac repressor binds to the lac operator to inhibit transcription in E. coli. This inhibition can be relieved by adding lactose or isopropyl-β-D-thiogalactopyranoside (IPTG). lac repressor encoded by lacI
   3854..3884    -  promoter       lac promoter: promoter for the E. coli lac operon
   3899..3920    -  protein_bind   CAP binding site: CAP binding activates transcription in the presence of cAMP. E. coli catabolite activator protein
   3933..4025    -  CDS            lacI (fragment): lac repressor; lacI; The lac repressor binds to the lac operator to inhibit transcription in E. coli. This inhibition can be relieved by adding lactose or isopropyl-β-D-thiogalactopyranoside (IPTG).
   4208..4796    -  rep_origin     ori: high-copy-number ColE1/pMB1/pBR322/pUC origin of replication
   4967..5827    -  CDS            AmpR: β-lactamase; bla; confers resistance to ampicillin, carbenicillin, and related antibiotics
   5828..5932    -  promoter       AmpR promoter: bla
