[The description below was written by a language model from this plasmid's Addgene catalogue record and pLannotate feature annotations shown in this document.]
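Description:
pGAL4-sfGFP(1-157) is a mammalian expression plasmid built on a pcDNA3.1-type backbone (derived from pNIR-FbGFPY58/C-JIP). It is propagated in E. coli at high copy through a ColE1/pUC-type origin and selected with ampicillin via the β-lactamase gene and its native promoter. The backbone also carries an f1 phage origin and a second selection cassette in which the SV40 early promoter and the bacterial EM7 promoter drive the Sh ble gene (BleoR), followed by an SV40 polyadenylation signal. This cassette would allow Zeocin/bleomycin-family selection in mammalian cells or bacteria. Several short annotations, including the truncated HIV-1 LTR fragment, the bom, lacI and second ble fragments, and the lac promoter/operator remnants, appear to be backbone remnants or partial annotation matches rather than functional parts of the design.

The payload is a synthetic fusion open reading frame of about 960 bp, placed between KpnI and XbaI sites. It is transcribed from the CMV immediate-early enhancer/promoter and terminated by the bovine growth hormone poly(A) signal, and a T7 promoter lies just upstream of the coding region. The fusion joins the DNA-binding domain of Saccharomyces cerevisiae GAL4 through a 15-residue glycine/serine flexible linker to an N-terminal fragment of mammalian codon-optimized superfolder GFP comprising residues 1–157. Because the GFP is truncated, it is a split-type fragment rather than a complete fluorescent protein.

The record states the purpose only as expression of this fusion in mammalian cells. The associated publication concerns destabilized near-infrared fluorescent nanobodies that target GFP-based biosensors for imaging and manipulation. That context suggests a GAL4-dependent readout involving GFP fragments, but the record does not describe the partner constructs or the assay.
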