Addgene plasmid #220743: pGAL4-sfGFP(1-157)
Purpose: GAL4-sfGFP(1-157) construct expression in mammlian cells.
Depositing lab: Vladislav Verkhusha. Depositing organization: Albert Einstein College of Medicine. Publication: Destabilized near-infrared fluorescent nanobodies enable background-free targeting of GFP-based biosensors for imaging and manipulation. Barykina NV, Carey EM, Oliinyk OS, Nimmerjahn A, Verkhusha VV. Nat Commun. 2024 Sep 6;15(1):7788. doi: 10.1038/s41467-024-51857-x. PubMed 39242569.
Backbone
  Vector backbone: pNIR-FbGFPY58/C-JIP
  Backbone manufacturer: Addgene #184684
  Backbone size w/o insert (bp): 5006
  Vector type: Mammalian Expression
Growth in bacteria
  Bacterial resistance: Ampicillin, 100 μg/mL
  Growth temperature: 37°C
  Growth strain: DH5alpha
  Copy number: High Copy
Gene/Insert
  Gene/Insert name: GAL4-sfGFP(1-157)
  Species: Synthetic
  Insert size (bp): 963
  Promoter: CMV
  Cloning method: Restriction Enzyme; 5′ cloning site KpnI (not destroyed); 3′ cloning site XbaI (not destroyed)
  Sequencing primers: 5′ CMV-F; 3′ BGH-R
Terms and licenses: Academic/Nonprofit Terms; Industry Terms: Not Available to Industry
Depositor comments: To make GAL4 fusion with sfGFP(1-157), GAL4 was amplified from a pQP-T2A plasmid (Addgene #102583) and inserted into a pcDNA3.1 plasmid, containing the 15 aa-long linker (Gly3SerGly4SerGly3SerGly2) (Addgene #184684) using KpnI/BamHI restriction enzymes, and sfGFP(1-157) was inserted using NotI/XbaI restriction enzymes.
How to cite: pGAL4-sfGFP(1-157) was a gift from Vladislav Verkhusha (Addgene plasmid # 220743 ; http://n2t.net/addgene:220743 ; RRID:Addgene_220743)
